LOCUS       Exported 8727 bp ds-DNA circular SYN 12-MAY-2021
DEFINITION  Expresses dead Cas9 (dCas9)-ABE7.10.
ACCESSION   .
VERSION     .
KEYWORDS    dABE
SOURCE      synthetic DNA construct
  ORGANISM  synthetic DNA construct
REFERENCE   1 (bases 1 to 8727)
  AUTHORS   Smith CJ, Castanon O, Said K, Volf V, Khoshakhlagh P, Hornick A,
            Ferreira R, Wu CT, Guell M, Garg S, Ng AHM, Myllykallio H, Church GM
  TITLE     Enabling large-scale genome editing at repetitive elements by
            reducing DNA nicking.
  JOURNAL   Nucleic Acids Res. 2020 May 21;48(9):5183-5195. doi:
            10.1093/nar/gkaa239.
  PUBMED    32315033
REFERENCE   2 (bases 1 to 8727)
  AUTHORS   .
  TITLE     Direct Submission
  JOURNAL   Exported May 12, 2021 from SnapGene Server 1.1.58
            http://www.snapgene.com
FEATURES             Location/Qualifiers
     source          1..8727
                     /organism="synthetic DNA construct"
                     /mol_type="other DNA"
     enhancer        19..398
                     /label=CMV enhancer
                     /note="human cytomegalovirus immediate early enhancer"
     promoter        399..602
                     /label=CMV promoter
                     /note="human cytomegalovirus (CMV) immediate early
                     promoter"
     primer_bind     553..573
                     /label=CMV-F
                     /note="Human CMV immediate early promoter, forward primer"
     primer_bind     644..663
                     /label=T7
                     /note="T7 promoter, forward primer"
     promoter        644..662
                     /label=T7 promoter
                     /note="promoter for bacteriophage T7 RNA polymerase"
     CDS             676..1866
                     /codon_start=1
                     /product="adenine base editor comprising wild-type E. coli
                     TadA fused to the evolved TadA*(7.10) mutant (Gaudelli et
                     al., 2017)"
                     /label=ABE(7.10)
                     /translation="MSEVEFSHEYWMRHALTLAKRAWDEREVPVGAVLVHNNRVIGEGW
                     NRPIGRHDPTAHAEIMALRQGGLVMQNYRLIDATLYVTLEPCVMCAGAMIHSRIGRVVF
                     GARDAKTGAAGSLMDVLHHPGMNHRVEITEGILADECAALLSDFFRMRRQEIKAQKKAQ
                     SSTDSGGSSGGSSGSETPGTSESATPESSGGSSGGSSEVEFSHEYWMRHALTLAKRARD
                     EREVPVGAVLVLNNRVIGEGWNRAIGLHDPTAHAEIMALRQGGLVMQNYRLIDATLYVT
                     FEPCVMCAGAMIHSRIGRVVFGVRNAKTGAAGSLMDVLHYPGMNHRVEITEGILADECA
                     ALLCYFFRMPRQVFNAQKKAQSSTDSGGSSGGSSGSETPGTSESATPESSGGSSGGS"
     CDS             1867..5967
                     /codon_start=1
                     /product="catalytically dead mutant of the Cas9
                     endonuclease from the Streptococcus pyogenes Type II
                     CRISPR/Cas system"
                     /label=dCas9
                     /note="RNA-guided DNA-binding protein that lacks
                     endonuclease activity due to the D10A mutation in the RuvC
                     catalytic domain and the H840A mutation in the HNH
                     catalytic domain"
                     /translation="DKKYSIGLAIGTNSVGWAVITDEYKVPSKKFKVLGNTDRHSIKKN
                     LIGALLFDSGETAEATRLKRTARRRYTRRKNRICYLQEIFSNEMAKVDDSFFHRLEESF
                     LVEEDKKHERHPIFGNIVDEVAYHEKYPTIYHLRKKLVDSTDKADLRLIYLALAHMIKF
                     RGHFLIEGDLNPDNSDVDKLFIQLVQTYNQLFEENPINASGVDAKAILSARLSKSRRLE
                     NLIAQLPGEKKNGLFGNLIALSLGLTPNFKSNFDLAEDAKLQLSKDTYDDDLDNLLAQI
                     GDQYADLFLAAKNLSDAILLSDILRVNTEITKAPLSASMIKRYDEHHQDLTLLKALVRQ
                     QLPEKYKEIFFDQSKNGYAGYIDGGASQEEFYKFIKPILEKMDGTEELLVKLNREDLLR
                     KQRTFDNGSIPHQIHLGELHAILRRQEDFYPFLKDNREKIEKILTFRIPYYVGPLARGN
                     SRFAWMTRKSEETITPWNFEEVVDKGASAQSFIERMTNFDKNLPNEKVLPKHSLLYEYF
                     TVYNELTKVKYVTEGMRKPAFLSGEQKKAIVDLLFKTNRKVTVKQLKEDYFKKIECFDS
                     VEISGVEDRFNASLGTYHDLLKIIKDKDFLDNEENEDILEDIVLTLTLFEDREMIEERL
                     KTYAHLFDDKVMKQLKRRRYTGWGRLSRKLINGIRDKQSGKTILDFLKSDGFANRNFMQ
                     LIHDDSLTFKEDIQKAQVSGQGDSLHEHIANLAGSPAIKKGILQTVKVVDELVKVMGRH
                     KPENIVIEMARENQTTQKGQKNSRERMKRIEEGIKELGSQILKEHPVENTQLQNEKLYL
                     YYLQNGRDMYVDQELDINRLSDYDVDAIVPQSFLKDDSIDNKVLTRSDKNRGKSDNVPS
                     EEVVKKMKNYWRQLLNAKLITQRKFDNLTKAERGGLSELDKAGFIKRQLVETRQITKHV
                     AQILDSRMNTKYDENDKLIREVKVITLKSKLVSDFRKDFQFYKVREINNYHHAHDAYLN
                     AVVGTALIKKYPKLESEFVYGDYKVYDVRKMIAKSEQEIGKATAKYFFYSNIMNFFKTE
                     ITLANGEIRKRPLIETNGETGEIVWDKGRDFATVRKVLSMPQVNIVKKTEVQTGGFSKE
                     SILPKRNSDKLIARKKDWDPKKYGGFDSPTVAYSVLVVAKVEKGKSKKLKSVKELLGIT
                     IMERSSFEKNPIDFLEAKGYKEVKKDLIIKLPKYSLFELENGRKRMLASAGELQKGNEL
                     ALPSKYVNFLYLASHYEKLKGSPEDNEQKQLFVEQHKHYLDEIIEQISEFSKRVILADA
                     NLDKVLSAYNKHRDKPIREQAENIIHLFTLTNLGAPAAFKYFDTTIDRKRYTSTKEVLD
                     ATLIHQSITGLYETRIDLSQLGGD"
     CDS             5980..6000
                     /codon_start=1
                     /product="nuclear localization signal of SV40 (simian virus
                     40) large T antigen"
                     /label=SV40 NLS
                     /translation="PKKKRKV"
     CDS             6009..6026
                     /codon_start=1
                     /product="6xHis affinity tag"
                     /label=6xHis
                     /translation="HHHHHH"
     primer_bind     complement(6049..6066)
                     /label=BGH-rev
                     /note="Bovine growth hormone terminator, reverse primer.
                     Also called BGH reverse"
     polyA_signal    6055..6279
                     /label=bGH poly(A) signal
                     /note="bovine growth hormone polyadenylation signal"
     primer_bind     complement(6350..6366)
                     /label=M13 rev
                     /note="common sequencing primer, one of multiple similar
                     variants"
     primer_bind     complement(6350..6366)
                     /label=M13 Reverse
                     /note="In lacZ gene. Also called M13-rev"
     primer_bind     complement(6363..6385)
                     /label=M13/pUC Reverse
                     /note="In lacZ gene"
     protein_bind    6374..6390
                     /label=lac operator
                     /bound_moiety="lac repressor encoded by lacI"
                     /note="The lac repressor binds to the lac operator to
                     inhibit transcription in E. coli. This inhibition can be
                     relieved by adding lactose or
                     isopropyl-beta-D-thiogalactopyranoside (IPTG)."
     promoter        complement(6398..6428)
                     /label=lac promoter
                     /note="promoter for the E. coli lac operon"
     protein_bind    6443..6464
                     /label=CAP binding site
                     /bound_moiety="E. coli catabolite activator protein"
                     /note="CAP binding activates transcription in the presence
                     of cAMP."
     primer_bind     complement(6581..6598)
                     /label=L4440
                     /note="L4440 vector, forward primer"
     rep_origin      complement(6752..7340)
                     /direction=LEFT
                     /label=ori
                     /note="high-copy-number ColE1/pMB1/pBR322/pUC origin of
                     replication"
     primer_bind     complement(6832..6851)
                     /label=pBR322ori-F
                     /note="pBR322 origin, forward primer"
     CDS             complement(7511..8371)
                     /codon_start=1
                     /gene="bla"
                     /product="beta-lactamase"
                     /label=AmpR
                     /note="confers resistance to ampicillin, carbenicillin, and
                     related antibiotics"
                     /translation="MSIQHFRVALIPFFAAFCLPVFAHPETLVKVKDAEDQLGARVGYI
                     ELDLNSGKILESFRPEERFPMMSTFKVLLCGAVLSRIDAGQEQLGRRIHYSQNDLVEYS
                     PVTEKHLTDGMTVRELCSAAITMSDNTAANLLLTTIGGPKELTAFLHNMGDHVTRLDRW
                     EPELNEAIPNDERDTTMPVAMATTLRKLLTGELLTLASRQQLIDWMEADKVAGPLLRSA
                     LPAGWFIADKSGAGERGSRGIIAALGPDGKPSRIVVIYTTGSQATMDERNRQIAEIGAS
                     LIKHW"
     primer_bind     8134..8153
                     /label=Amp-R
                     /note="Ampicillin resistance gene, reverse primer"
     promoter        complement(8372..8476)
                     /gene="bla"
                     /label=AmpR promoter
     primer_bind     complement(8555..8574)
                     /label=pRS-marker
                     /note="pRS vectors, use to sequence yeast selectable
                     marker"
ORIGIN
        1 gggccagata tacgcgttga cattgattat tgactagtta ttaatagtaa tcaattacgg
       61 ggtcattagt tcatagccca tatatggagt tccgcgttac ataacttacg gtaaatggcc
      121 cgcctggctg accgcccaac gacccccgcc cattgacgtc aataatgacg tatgttccca
      181 tagtaacgcc aatagggact ttccattgac gtcaatgggt ggagtattta cggtaaactg
      241 cccacttggc agtacatcaa gtgtatcata tgccaagtac gccccctatt gacgtcaatg
      301 acggtaaatg gcccgcctgg cattatgccc agtacatgac cttatgggac tttcctactt
      361 ggcagtacat ctacgtatta gtcatcgcta ttaccatggt gatgcggttt tggcagtaca
      421 tcaatgggcg tggatagcgg tttgactcac ggggatttcc aagtctccac cccattgacg
      481 tcaatgggag tttgttttgg caccaaaatc aacgggactt tccaaaatgt cgtaacaact
      541 ccgccccatt gacgcaaatg ggcggtaggc gtgtacggtg ggaggtctat ataagcagag
      601 ctggtttagt gaaccgtcag atccgctaga gatccgcggc cgctaatacg actcactata
      661 gggagagccg ccaccatgtc cgaagtcgag ttttcccatg agtactggat gagacacgca
      721 ttgactctcg caaagagggc ttgggatgaa cgcgaggtgc ccgtgggggc agtactcgtg
      781 cataacaatc gcgtaatcgg cgaaggttgg aataggccga tcggacgcca cgaccccact
      841 gcacatgcgg aaatcatggc ccttcgacag ggagggcttg tgatgcagaa ttatcgactt
      901 atcgatgcga cgctgtacgt cacgcttgaa ccttgcgtaa tgtgcgcggg agctatgatt
      961 cactcccgca ttggacgagt tgtattcggt gcccgcgacg ccaagacggg tgccgcaggt
     1021 tcactgatgg acgtgctgca tcacccaggc atgaaccacc gggtagaaat cacagaaggc
     1081 atattggcgg acgaatgtgc ggcgctgttg tccgactttt ttcgcatgcg gaggcaggag
     1141 atcaaggccc agaaaaaagc acaatcctct actgactctg gtggttcttc tggtggttct
     1201 agcggcagcg agactcccgg gacctcagag tccgccacac ccgaaagttc tggtggttct
     1261 tctggtggtt cttccgaagt cgagttttcc catgagtact ggatgagaca cgcattgact
     1321 ctcgcaaaga gggctcgaga tgaacgcgag gtgcccgtgg gggcagtact cgtgctcaac
     1381 aatcgcgtaa tcggcgaagg ttggaatagg gcaatcggac tccacgaccc cactgcacat
     1441 gcggaaatca tggcccttcg acagggaggg cttgtgatgc agaattatcg acttatcgat
     1501 gcgacgctgt acgtcacgtt tgaaccttgc gtaatgtgcg cgggagctat gattcactcc
     1561 cgcattggac gagttgtatt cggtgttcgc aacgccaaga cgggtgccgc aggttcactg
     1621 atggacgtgc tgcattaccc aggcatgaac caccgggtag aaatcacaga aggcatattg
     1681 gcggacgaat gtgcggcgct gttgtgttac ttttttcgca tgcccaggca ggtctttaac
     1741 gcccagaaaa aagcacaatc ctctactgac tctggtggtt cttctggtgg ttctagcggc
     1801 agcgagactc ccgggacctc agagtccgcc acacccgaaa gttctggtgg ttcttctggt
     1861 ggttctgata aaaagtattc tattggttta gccatcggca ctaattccgt tggatgggct
     1921 gtcataaccg atgaatacaa agtaccttca aagaaattta aggtgttggg gaacacagac
     1981 cgtcattcga ttaaaaagaa tcttatcggt gccctcctat tcgatagtgg cgaaacggca
     2041 gaggcgactc gcctgaaacg aaccgctcgg agaaggtata cacgtcgcaa gaaccgaata
     2101 tgttacttac aagaaatttt tagcaatgag atggccaaag ttgacgattc tttctttcac
     2161 cgtttggaag agtccttcct tgtcgaagag gacaagaaac atgaacggca ccccatcttt
     2221 ggaaacatag tagatgaggt ggcatatcat gaaaagtacc caacgattta tcacctcaga
     2281 aaaaagctag ttgactcaac tgataaagcg gacctgaggt taatctactt ggctcttgcc
     2341 catatgataa agttccgtgg gcactttctc attgagggtg atctaaatcc ggacaactcg
     2401 gatgtcgaca aactgttcat ccagttagta caaacctata atcagttgtt tgaagagaac
     2461 cctataaatg caagtggcgt ggatgcgaag gctattctta gcgcccgcct ctctaaatcc
     2521 cgacggctag aaaacctgat cgcacaatta cccggagaga agaaaaatgg gttgttcggt
     2581 aaccttatag cgctctcact aggcctgaca ccaaatttta agtcgaactt cgacttagct
     2641 gaagatgcca aattgcagct tagtaaggac acgtacgatg acgatctcga caatctactg
     2701 gcacaaattg gagatcagta tgcggactta tttttggctg ccaaaaacct tagcgatgca
     2761 atcctcctat ctgacatact gagagttaat actgagatta ccaaggcgcc gttatccgct
     2821 tcaatgatca aaaggtacga tgaacatcac caagacttga cacttctcaa ggccctagtc
     2881 cgtcagcaac tgcctgagaa atataaggaa atattctttg atcagtcgaa aaacgggtac
     2941 gcaggttata ttgacggcgg agcgagtcaa gaggaattct acaagtttat caaacccata
     3001 ttagagaaga tggatgggac ggaagagttg cttgtaaaac tcaatcgcga agatctactg
     3061 cgaaagcagc ggactttcga caacggtagc attccacatc aaatccactt aggcgaattg
     3121 catgctatac ttagaaggca ggaggatttt tatccgttcc tcaaagacaa tcgtgaaaag
     3181 attgagaaaa tcctaacctt tcgcatacct tactatgtgg gacccctggc ccgagggaac
     3241 tctcggttcg catggatgac aagaaagtcc gaagaaacga ttactccatg gaattttgag
     3301 gaagttgtcg ataaaggtgc gtcagctcaa tcgttcatcg agaggatgac caactttgac
     3361 aagaatttac cgaacgaaaa agtattgcct aagcacagtt tactttacga gtatttcaca
     3421 gtgtacaatg aactcacgaa agttaagtat gtcactgagg gcatgcgtaa acccgccttt
     3481 ctaagcggag aacagaagaa agcaatagta gatctgttat tcaagaccaa ccgcaaagtg
     3541 acagttaagc aattgaaaga ggactacttt aagaaaattg aatgcttcga ttctgtcgag
     3601 atctccgggg tagaagatcg atttaatgcg tcacttggta cgtatcatga cctcctaaag
     3661 ataattaaag ataaggactt cctggataac gaagagaatg aagatatctt agaagatata
     3721 gtgttgactc ttaccctctt tgaagatcgg gaaatgattg aggaaagact aaaaacatac
     3781 gctcacctgt tcgacgataa ggttatgaaa cagttaaaga ggcgtcgcta tacgggctgg
     3841 ggacgattgt cgcggaaact tatcaacggg ataagagaca agcaaagtgg taaaactatt
     3901 ctcgattttc taaagagcga cggcttcgcc aataggaact ttatgcagct gatccatgat
     3961 gactctttaa ccttcaaaga ggatatacaa aaggcacagg tttccggaca aggggactca
     4021 ttgcacgaac atattgcgaa tcttgctggt tcgccagcca tcaaaaaggg catactccag
     4081 acagtcaaag tagtggatga gctagttaag gtcatgggac gtcacaaacc ggaaaacatt
     4141 gtaatcgaga tggcacgcga aaatcaaacg actcagaagg ggcaaaaaaa cagtcgagag
     4201 cggatgaaga gaatagaaga gggtattaaa gaactgggca gccagatctt aaaggagcat
     4261 cctgtggaaa atacccaatt gcagaacgag aaactttacc tctattacct acaaaatgga
     4321 agggacatgt atgttgatca ggaactggac ataaaccgtt tatctgatta cgacgtcgat
     4381 gccattgtac cccaatcctt tttgaaggac gattcaatcg acaataaagt gcttacacgc
     4441 tcggataaga accgagggaa aagtgacaat gttccaagcg aggaagtcgt aaagaaaatg
     4501 aagaactatt ggcggcagct cctaaatgcg aaactgataa cgcaaagaaa gttcgataac
     4561 ttaactaaag ctgagagggg tggcttgtct gaacttgaca aggccggatt tattaaacgt
     4621 cagctcgtgg aaacccgcca aatcacaaag catgttgcac agatactaga ttcccgaatg
     4681 aatacgaaat acgacgagaa cgataagctg attcgggaag tcaaagtaat cactttaaag
     4741 tcaaaattgg tgtcggactt cagaaaggat tttcaattct ataaagttag ggagataaat
     4801 aactaccacc atgcgcacga cgcttatctt aatgccgtcg tagggaccgc actcattaag
     4861 aaatacccga agctagaaag tgagtttgtg tatggtgatt acaaagttta tgacgtccgt
     4921 aagatgatcg cgaaaagcga acaggagata ggcaaggcta cagccaaata cttcttttat
     4981 tctaacatta tgaatttctt taagacggaa atcactctgg caaacggaga gatacgcaaa
     5041 cgacctttaa ttgaaaccaa tggggagaca ggtgaaatcg tatgggataa gggccgggac
     5101 ttcgcgacgg tgagaaaagt tttgtccatg ccccaagtca acatagtaaa gaaaactgag
     5161 gtgcagaccg gagggttttc aaaggaatcg attcttccaa aaaggaatag tgataagctc
     5221 atcgctcgta aaaaggactg ggacccgaaa aagtacggtg gcttcgatag ccctacagtt
     5281 gcctattctg tcctagtagt ggcaaaagtt gagaagggaa aatccaagaa actgaagtca
     5341 gtcaaagaat tattggggat aacgattatg gagcgctcgt cttttgaaaa gaaccccatc
     5401 gacttccttg aggcgaaagg ttacaaggaa gtaaaaaagg atctcataat taaactacca
     5461 aagtatagtc tgtttgagtt agaaaatggc cgaaaacgga tgttggctag cgccggagag
     5521 cttcaaaagg ggaacgaact cgcactaccg tctaaatacg tgaatttcct gtatttagcg
     5581 tcccattacg agaagttgaa aggttcacct gaagataacg aacagaagca actttttgtt
     5641 gagcagcaca aacattatct cgacgaaatc atagagcaaa tttcggaatt cagtaagaga
     5701 gtcatcctag ctgatgccaa tctggacaaa gtattaagcg catacaacaa gcacagggat
     5761 aaacccatac gtgagcaggc ggaaaatatt atccatttgt ttactcttac caacctcggc
     5821 gctccagccg cattcaagta ttttgacaca acgatagatc gcaaacgata cacttctacc
     5881 aaggaggtgc tagacgcgac actgattcac caatccatca cgggattata tgaaactcgg
     5941 atagatttgt cacagcttgg gggtgactct ggtggttctc ccaagaagaa gaggaaagtc
     6001 taaccggtca tcatcaccat caccattgag tttaaacccg ctgatcagcc tcgactgtgc
     6061 cttctagttg ccagccatct gttgtttgcc cctcccccgt gccttccttg accctggaag
     6121 gtgccactcc cactgtcctt tcctaataaa atgaggaaat tgcatcgcat tgtctgagta
     6181 ggtgtcattc tattctgggg ggtggggtgg ggcaggacag caagggggag gattgggaag
     6241 acaatagcag gcatgctggg gatgcggtgg gctctatggc ttctgaggcg gaaagaacca
     6301 gctggggctc gataccgtcg acctctagct agagcttggc gtaatcatgg tcatagctgt
     6361 ttcctgtgtg aaattgttat ccgctcacaa ttccacacaa catacgagcc ggaagcataa
     6421 agtgtaaagc ctagggtgcc taatgagtga gctaactcac attaattgcg ttgcgctcac
     6481 tgcccgcttt ccagtcggga aacctgtcgt gccagctgca ttaatgaatc ggccaacgcg
     6541 cggggagagg cggtttgcgt attgggcgct cttccgcttc ctcgctcact gactcgctgc
     6601 gctcggtcgt tcggctgcgg cgagcggtat cagctcactc aaaggcggta atacggttat
     6661 ccacagaatc aggggataac gcaggaaaga acatgtgagc aaaaggccag caaaaggcca
     6721 ggaaccgtaa aaaggccgcg ttgctggcgt ttttccatag gctccgcccc cctgacgagc
     6781 atcacaaaaa tcgacgctca agtcagaggt ggcgaaaccc gacaggacta taaagatacc
     6841 aggcgtttcc ccctggaagc tccctcgtgc gctctcctgt tccgaccctg ccgcttaccg
     6901 gatacctgtc cgcctttctc ccttcgggaa gcgtggcgct ttctcatagc tcacgctgta
     6961 ggtatctcag ttcggtgtag gtcgttcgct ccaagctggg ctgtgtgcac gaaccccccg
     7021 ttcagcccga ccgctgcgcc ttatccggta actatcgtct tgagtccaac ccggtaagac
     7081 acgacttatc gccactggca gcagccactg gtaacaggat tagcagagcg aggtatgtag
     7141 gcggtgctac agagttcttg aagtggtggc ctaactacgg ctacactaga agaacagtat
     7201 ttggtatctg cgctctgctg aagccagtta ccttcggaaa aagagttggt agctcttgat
     7261 ccggcaaaca aaccaccgct ggtagcggtg gtttttttgt ttgcaagcag cagattacgc
     7321 gcagaaaaaa aggatctcaa gaagatcctt tgatcttttc tacggggtct gacgctcagt
     7381 ggaacgaaaa ctcacgttaa gggattttgg tcatgagatt atcaaaaagg atcttcacct
     7441 agatcctttt aaattaaaaa tgaagtttta aatcaatcta aagtatatat gagtaaactt
     7501 ggtctgacag ttaccaatgc ttaatcagtg aggcacctat ctcagcgatc tgtctatttc
     7561 gttcatccat agttgcctga ctccccgtcg tgtagataac tacgatacgg gagggcttac
     7621 catctggccc cagtgctgca atgataccgc gagacccacg ctcaccggct ccagatttat
     7681 cagcaataaa ccagccagcc ggaagggccg agcgcagaag tggtcctgca actttatccg
     7741 cctccatcca gtctattaat tgttgccggg aagctagagt aagtagttcg ccagttaata
     7801 gtttgcgcaa cgttgttgcc attgctacag gcatcgtggt gtcacgctcg tcgtttggta
     7861 tggcttcatt cagctccggt tcccaacgat caaggcgagt tacatgatcc cccatgttgt
     7921 gcaaaaaagc ggttagctcc ttcggtcctc cgatcgttgt cagaagtaag ttggccgcag
     7981 tgttatcact catggttatg gcagcactgc ataattctct tactgtcatg ccatccgtaa
     8041 gatgcttttc tgtgactggt gagtactcaa ccaagtcatt ctgagaatag tgtatgcggc
     8101 gaccgagttg ctcttgcccg gcgtcaatac gggataatac cgcgccacat agcagaactt
     8161 taaaagtgct catcattgga aaacgttctt cggggcgaaa actctcaagg atcttaccgc
     8221 tgttgagatc cagttcgatg taacccactc gtgcacccaa ctgatcttca gcatctttta
     8281 ctttcaccag cgtttctggg tgagcaaaaa caggaaggca aaatgccgca aaaaagggaa
     8341 taagggcgac acggaaatgt tgaatactca tactcttcct ttttcaatat tattgaagca
     8401 tttatcaggg ttattgtctc atgagcggat acatatttga atgtatttag aaaaataaac
     8461 aaataggggt tccgcgcaca tttccccgaa aagtgccacc tgacgtcgac ggatcgggag
     8521 atcgatctcc cgatccccta gggtcgactc tcagtacaat ctgctctgat gccgcatagt
     8581 taagccagta tctgctccct gcttgtgtgt tggaggtcgc tgagtagtgc gcgagcaaaa
     8641 tttaagctac aacaaggcaa ggcttgaccg acaattgcat gaagaatctg cttagggtta
     8701 ggcgttttgc gctgcttcgc gatgtac
//
